>Addgene plasmid #29407 | pDEST40-DJ1-E18N | addgene partial sequence | sequence record 34771 | 29407 with BGH-rev
ATGGTGATGGTGATGATGACCGGTACGCGTAGAATCGAGACCGAGGAGAGGGTTAGGGATAGGCTTACCT
TCGAACCGCGGGCCCTCTAGATCAACCACTTTGTACAAGAAAGCTGGGTCGAATTCGCCCTTCTTGTCTT
TAAGAACAAGTGGAGCCTTCACTTGAGCCGCCACCTCCTTGCCATTCAGGGCTTCAACAATTGCAAGCGC
AAACTCGAAGCTGGTCCCAGGCCCCCGGCTTGTAAGAATCAGGCCGTCTTTTTCCACACGATTCTCAGAG
TAGGTGTAATGACCTCCATTCATCATTTTGTCTTTAGCAAGAGGGTGTGTTGTAACTTTACTTCCAAAAC
CTATTTCATGAGCCAACAGAGCAGTAGGACCTGCACAGATGGCGGCTATCAGGCCCTTCCGGTTTTCCTG
CTCCTTCAGTATCTCCTTCACAGCAGCAGACTCAGATAAATTCTGTGCGCCCAGATTACCTCCTGGTAGA
ACCACCACATCATATGGTCCCTCTTTTTTTGCATCTTCAAGGCTGGCATCAGGACAAATGACCACATCAC
GGCTACACTGTACTGGGTCTTTTCCAGCCAGGCCTGCAACGGTGACCTTAATCCCAGCTCGCCTCATGAC
ATCTACAGGGATGACCGTGTTCATTTCCTCTGCTCCTTTAGCCAGGATGACCAGAGCTCTTTTGGAAGCC
ATAAGGGCGAATTCGGAGCCTGCTTTTTTGTACAAACTTGTTGATAGCTTAACTAGCCAGCTTGGGTCTC
CCTATAGTGAGTCGTATTAATTTCGATAAGCCAGTAAGCAGTGGGTTCTCTAGTTAGCCAGAGAGCTCTG
CTTATATAGACCTCCCACCGTACACGCCTACCGCCCAT
