[The description below was written by a language model from this plasmid's Addgene catalogue record.]
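Description:
pDEST40-DJ1-E18N is a mammalian expression plasmid built on the Invitrogen pcDNA-DEST40 Gateway destination vector, into which the human DJ1 coding sequence (gene symbol PARK7, also called DJ-1) has been transferred by Gateway recombination. The plasmid is propagated in standard E. coli as a high-copy construct under ampicillin selection. The record does not include a feature table, so the promoter, polyadenylation signal and any mammalian selection marker are not explicitly listed. The recommended sequencing primers (T7 forward and BGH reverse) indicate that the insert lies between a T7 priming site and a BGH-derived downstream region, an arrangement typical of pcDNA-series vectors.

The insert carries a single amino acid substitution, glutamate 18 to asparagine (E18N), and is fused at its C terminus to a V5 epitope followed by a 6xHis tag. The V5 epitope allows the expressed protein to be detected or immunoprecipitated with anti-V5 antibodies and distinguished from endogenous DJ-1. The polyhistidine tag allows metal-affinity purification or pull-down. PARK7 is a gene associated with recessive early-onset Parkinson's disease. A point mutant of this kind is typically expressed in cultured mammalian cells alongside the wild-type protein and other variants to test how a particular residue contributes to the protein's behaviour. The record does not state the specific experimental purpose of the E18N change. Distribution is limited to academic and nonprofit users.
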