Addgene plasmid #29407: pDEST40-DJ1-E18N
Depositing lab: Mark Cookson. Depositing organization: National Institute on Aging (NIA).
Backbone
  Vector backbone: pcDNA-DEST40
  Backbone manufacturer: Invitrogen
  Backbone size w/o insert (bp): 7143
  Vector type: Mammalian Expression ; Destination Vector
Growth in bacteria
  Bacterial resistance: Ampicillin, 100 μg/mL
  Growth temperature: 37°C
  Growth strain: DH5alpha
  Copy number: High Copy
Gene/Insert
  Gene/Insert name: DJ1
  Species: H. sapiens (human)
  Mutation: Glu18Asn
  GenBank ID: AF021819
  Entrez Gene: PARK7 (a.k.a. DJ-1, DJ1, GATD2, HEL-S-67p)
  Tag / fusion protein: V5 (C terminal on insert); 6XHis (C terminal on insert)
  Cloning method: Gateway Cloning
  Sequencing primers: 5′ T7; 3′ BGH-Rev
Terms and licenses: Academic/Nonprofit Terms; Industry Terms: Not Available to Industry
How to cite: pDEST40-DJ1-E18N was a gift from Mark Cookson (Addgene plasmid # 29407 ; http://n2t.net/addgene:29407 ; RRID:Addgene_29407)
